Addgene plasmid #219949: SL3-MS2-gRNA GG backbone (MOBE3-4)
Purpose: Golden gate backbone for mammalian expression of Sp-gRNA with SL3-MS2
Depositing lab: Alexis Komor. Depositing organization: University of California, San Diego (UCSD). Publication: Development of multiplexed orthogonal base editor (MOBE) systems. Cowan QT, Gu S, Gu W, Ranzau BL, Simonson TS, Komor AC. Nat Biotechnol. 2024 May 21. doi: 10.1038/s41587-024-02240-0. PubMed 38773305.
Backbone
  Vector backbone: pU6
  Vector type: Mammalian Expression, CRISPR
Growth in bacteria
  Bacterial resistance: Ampicillin, 100 μg/mL
  Growth temperature: 37°C
  Growth strain: DH5alpha
  Copy number: Unknown
Gene/Insert
  Gene/Insert name: gRNA-MS2-SL3 (S. pyogenes Cas9) (alt name: apt-CBE-SL3 gRNA)
  gRNA/shRNA sequence: Unspecified
  Species: H. sapiens (human), Synthetic
  Promoter: U6
  Cloning method: Other
Terms and licenses: Academic/Nonprofit Terms; Industry Terms: Not Available to Industry
Depositor comments: QTC221
How to cite: SL3-MS2-gRNA GG backbone (MOBE3-4) was a gift from Alexis Komor (Addgene plasmid # 219949 ; http://n2t.net/addgene:219949 ; RRID:Addgene_219949)
