[The description below was written by a language model from this plasmid's Addgene catalogue record and pLannotate feature annotations shown in this document.]
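Description:
SL3-MS2-gRNA GG backbone (MOBE3-4) is a compact (about 2.3 kb) pU6-based mammalian expression plasmid that serves as a Golden Gate entry backbone for building Streptococcus pyogenes Cas9 guide RNAs carrying an MS2 aptamer. It is propagated in E. coli through a high-copy ColE1/pUC-type origin and selected with ampicillin via the β-lactamase gene and its native promoter. There is no mammalian selection marker or reporter in the annotated features, so the plasmid is suited to transient delivery into cultured cells. A short attB1 fragment upstream of the promoter appears to be a cloning remnant rather than a functional Gateway site.

The payload is a single RNA polymerase III transcription unit. The human U6 promoter is followed by a short gap before the SpCas9 gRNA scaffold, which is where a spacer would sit; the record lists the guide sequence as unspecified, consistent with a placeholder that is replaced by a user-chosen protospacer through Golden Gate assembly, although the specific type IIS enzyme sites are not annotated. The scaffold is annotated as a fragment immediately followed by an MS2 stem loop, matching the name's indication that the aptamer is installed at stem loop 3 (SL3) of the scaffold. The MS2 hairpin binds the bacteriophage MS2 coat protein, allowing an effector fused to that protein to be recruited to the Cas9–gRNA complex. The alternative insert name (apt-CBE-SL3 gRNA) and the associated work on multiplexed orthogonal base editor (MOBE) systems indicate its use in aptamer-mediated recruitment of a cytosine base editing component, so that different guides in the same cell can direct distinct types of base edits at their own targets.
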