Features (pLannotate 1.2.2; 7 found; start..end, strand, type, name):
     73..90      +  protein_bind   attB1 (fragment): mutant version of attB; recombination site for the Gateway® BP reaction BP Clonase™
    142..382     +  promoter       U6 promoter: RNA polymerase III promoter for human U6 snRNA
    408..474     +  misc_RNA       gRNA scaffold (fragment): guide RNA scaffold for the Streptococcus pyogenes CRISPR/Cas9 system
    477..495     +  misc_RNA       MS2 stem loop: stem loop that binds the bacteriophage MS2 coat protein
    607..1195    -  rep_origin     ori: high-copy-number ColE1/pMB1/pBR322/pUC origin of replication
   1366..2226    -  CDS            AmpR: β-lactamase; bla; confers resistance to ampicillin, carbenicillin, and related antibiotics
   2227..35      -  promoter       AmpR promoter (across the origin): bla
>Addgene plasmid #219949 | SL3-MS2-gRNA GG backbone (MOBE3-4) | addgene full sequence | sequence record 440939 | Addgene NGS Result
TGTATTTAGAAAAATAAACAAATAGGGGTTCCGCGCACATTTCCCCGAAAAGTGCCACCTGACGTCGCTA
GCTGTACAAAAAAGCAGGCTTTAAAGGAACCAATTCAGTCGACTGGATCCGGTACCAAGGTCGGGCAGGA
AGAGGGCCTATTTCCCATGATTCCTTCATATTTGCATATACGATACAAGGCTGTTAGAGAGATAATTAGA
ATTAATTTGACTGTAAACACAAAGATATTAGTACAAAATACGTGACGTAGAAAGTAATAATTTCTTGGGT
AGTTTGCAGTTTTAAAATTATGTTTTAAAATGGACTATCATATGCTTACCGTAACTTGAAAGTATTTCGA
TTTCTTGGCTTTATATATCTTGTGGAAAGGACGAAACACCGGGGTCTTCGAGAAGACGTTTTAGAGCTAG
AAATAGCAAGTTAAAATAAGGCTAGTCCGTTATCAACTTGAAAAAGTGGCACCGGCACATGAGGATCACC
CATGTGCCGGTGCTTTTTTTAAGCTTGGGCCGCTCGAGGTACCTCTCTACATATGACATGTGAGCAAAAG
GCCAGCAAAAGGCCAGGAACCGTAAAAAGGCCGCGTTGCTGGCGTTTTTCCATAGGCTCCGCCCCCCTGA
CGAGCATCACAAAAATCGACGCTCAAGTCAGAGGTGGCGAAACCCGACAGGACTATAAAGATACCAGGCG
TTTCCCCCTGGAAGCTCCCTCGTGCGCTCTCCTGTTCCGACCCTGCCGCTTACCGGATACCTGTCCGCCT
TTCTCCCTTCGGGAAGCGTGGCGCTTTCTCATAGCTCACGCTGTAGGTATCTCAGTTCGGTGTAGGTCGT
TCGCTCCAAGCTGGGCTGTGTGCACGAACCCCCCGTTCAGCCCGACCGCTGCGCCTTATCCGGTAACTAT
CGTCTTGAGTCCAACCCGGTAAGACACGACTTATCGCCACTGGCAGCAGCCACTGGTAACAGGATTAGCA
GAGCGAGGTATGTAGGCGGTGCTACAGAGTTCTTGAAGTGGTGGCCTAACTACGGCTACACTAGAAGAAC
AGTATTTGGTATCTGCGCTCTGCTGAAGCCAGTTACCTTCGGAAAAAGAGTTGGTAGCTCTTGATCCGGC
AAACAAACCACCGCTGGTAGCGGTGGTTTTTTTGTTTGCAAGCAGCAGATTACGCGCAGAAAAAAAGGAT
CTCAAGAAGATCCTTTGATCTTTTCTACGGGGTCTGACGCTCAGTGGAACGAAAACTCACGTTAAGGGAT
TTTGGTCATGAGATTATCAAAAAGGATCTTCACCTAGATCCTTTTAAATTAAAAATGAAGTTTTAAATCA
ATCTAAAGTATATATGAGTAAACTTGGTCTGACAGTTACCAATGCTTAATCAGTGAGGCACCTATCTCAG
CGATCTGTCTATTTCGTTCATCCATAGTTGCCTGACTCCCCGTCGTGTAGATAACTACGATACGGGAGGG
CTTACCATCTGGCCCCAGTGCTGCAATGATACCGCGAGACCCACGCTCACCGGCTCCAGATTTATCAGCA
ATAAACCAGCCAGCCGGAAGGGCCGAGCGCAGAAGTGGTCCTGCAACTTTATCCGCCTCCATCCAGTCTA
TTAATTGTTGCCGGGAAGCTAGAGTAAGTAGTTCGCCAGTTAATAGTTTGCGCAACGTTGTTGCCATTGC
TACAGGCATCGTGGTGTCACGCTCGTCGTTTGGTATGGCTTCATTCAGCTCCGGTTCCCAACGATCAAGG
CGAGTTACATGATCCCCCATGTTGTGCAAAAAAGCGGTTAGCTCCTTCGGTCCTCCGATCGTTGTCAGAA
GTAAGTTGGCCGCAGTGTTATCACTCATGGTTATGGCAGCACTGCATAATTCTCTTACTGTCATGCCATC
CGTAAGATGCTTTTCTGTGACTGGTGAGTACTCAACCAAGTCATTCTGAGAATAGTGTATGCGGCGACCG
AGTTGCTCTTGCCCGGCGTCAATACGGGATAATACCGCGCCACATAGCAGAACTTTAAAAGTGCTCATCA
TTGGAAAACGTTCTTCGGGGCGAAAACTCTCAAGGATCTTACCGCTGTTGAGATCCAGTTCGATGTAACC
CACTCGTGCACCCAACTGATCTTCAGCATCTTTTACTTTCACCAGCGTTTCTGGGTGAGCAAAAACAGGA
AGGCAAAATGCCGCAAAAAAGGGAATAAGGGCGACACGGAAATGTTGAATACTCATACTCTTCCTTTTTC
AATATTATTGAAGCATTTATCAGGGTTATTGTCTCATGAGCGGATACATATTTGAA
